>Addgene plasmid #138005 | pTJK477 | addgene full sequence | sequence record 291774 | Addgene NGS Result
ACAGGTTTCCCGACTGGAAAGCGGGCAGTGAGCGCAACGCAATTAATGTGAGTTAGCTCACTCATTAGGC
ACCCCAGGCTTTACACTTTATGCTTCCGGCTCGTATGTTGTGTGGAATTGTGAGCGGATAACAATTTCAC
ACAGGAAACAGCTATGACCATGATTACGCCAAGCGCGCAATTAACCCTCACTAAAGGGAACAAAAGCTGG
AGCTGCAAGCTTGGCCATTGCATACGTTGTATCCATATCATAATATGTACATTTATATTGGCTCATGTCC
AACATTACCGCCATGTTGACATTGATTATTGACTAGTTATTAATAGTAATCAATTACGGGGTCATTAGTT
CATAGCCCATATATGGAGTTCCGCGTTACATAACTTACGGTAAATGGCCCGCCTGGCTGACCGCCCAACG
ACCCCCGCCCATTGACGTCAATAATGACGTATGTTCCCATAGTAACGCCAATAGGGACTTTCCATTGACG
TCAATGGGTGGAGTATTTACGGTAAACTGCCCACTTGGCAGTACATCAAGTGTATCATATGCCAAGTACG
CCCCCTATTGACGTCAATGACGGTAAATGGCCCGCCTGGCATTATGCCCAGTACATGACCTTATGGGACT
TTCCTACTTGGCAGTACATCTACGTATTAGTCATCGCTATTACCATGGTGATGCGGTTTTGGCAGTACAT
CAATGGGCGTGGATAGCGGTTTGACTCACGGGGATTTCCAAGTCTCCACCCCATTGACGTCAATGGGAGT
TTGTTTTGGCACCAAAATCAACGGGACTTTCCAAAATGTCGTAACAACTCCGCCCCATTGACGCAAATGG
GCGGTAGGCGTGTACGGTGGGAGGTCTATATAAGCAGAGCTCGTTTAGTGAACCGGGGTCTCTCTGGTTA
GACCAGATCTGAGCCTGGGAGCTCTCTGGCTAACTAGGGAACCCACTGCTTAAGCCTCAATAAAGCTTGC
CTTGAGTGCTTCAAGTAGTGTGTGCCCGTCTGTTGTGTGACTCTGGTAACTAGAGATCCCTCAGACCCTT
TTAGTCAGTGTGGAAAATCTCTAGCAGTGGCGCCCGAACAGGGACTTGAAAGCGAAAGGGAAACCAGAGG
AGCTCTCTCGACGCAGGACTCGGCTTGCTGAAGCGCGCACGGCAAGAGGCGAGGGGCGGCGACTGGTGAG
TACGCCAAAAATTTTGACTAGCGGAGGCTAGAAGGAGAGAGATGGGTGCGAGAGCGTCAGTATTAAGCGG
GGGAGAATTAGATCGCGATGGGAAAAAATTCGGTTAAGGCCAGGGGGAAAGAAAAAATATAAATTAAAAC
ATATAGTATGGGCAAGCAGGGAGCTAGAACGATTCGCAGTTAATCCTGGCCTGTTAGAAACATCAGAAGG
CTGTAGACAAATACTGGGACAGCTACAACCATCCCTTCAGACAGGATCAGAAGAACTTAGATCATTATAT
AATACAGTAGCAACCCTCTATTGTGTGCATCAAAGGATAGAGATAAAAGACACCAAGGAAGCTTTAGACA
AGATAGAGGAAGAGCAAAACAAAAGTAAGACCACCGCACAGCAAGCGGCCGCTGATCTTCAGACCTGGAG
GAGGAGATATGAGGGACAATTGGAGAAGTGAATTATATAAATATAAAGTAGTAAAAATTGAACCATTAGG
AGTAGCACCCACCAAGGCAAAGAGAAGAGTGGTGCAGAGAGAAAAAAGAGCAGTGGGAATAGGAGCTTTG
TTCCTTGGGTTCTTGGGAGCAGCAGGAAGCACTATGGGCGCAGCGTCAATGACGCTGACGGTACAGGCCA
GACAATTATTGTCTGGTATAGTGCAGCAGCAGAACAATTTGCTGAGGGCTATTGAGGCGCAACAGCATCT
GTTGCAACTCACAGTCTGGGGCATCAAGCAGCTCCAGGCAAGAATCCTGGCTGTGGAAAGATACCTAAAG
GATCAACAGCTCCTGGGGATTTGGGGTTGCTCTGGAAAACTCATTTGCACCACTGCTGTGCCTTGGAATG
CTAGTTGGAGTAATAAATCTCTGGAACAGATTTGGAATCACACGACCTGGATGGAGTGGGACAGAGAAAT
TAACAATTACACAAGCTTAATACACTCCTTAATTGAAGAATCGCAAAACCAGCAAGAAAAGAATGAACAA
GAATTATTGGAATTAGATAAATGGGCAAGTTTGTGGAATTGGTTTAACATAACAAATTGGCTGTGGTATA
TAAAATTATTCATAATGATAGTAGGAGGCTTGGTAGGTTTAAGAATAGTTTTTGCTGTACTTTCTATAGT
GAATAGAGTTAGGCAGGGATATTCACCATTATCGTTTCAGACCCACCTCCCAACCCCGAGGGGACCCGAC
AGGCCCGAAGGAATAGAAGAAGAAGGTGGAGAGAGAGACAGAGACAGATCCATTCGATTAGTGAACGGAT
CTCGACGGTATCGATCTCGACACAAATGGCAGTATTCATCCACAATTTTAAAAGAAAAGGGGGGATTGGG
GGGTACAGTGCAGGGGAAAGAATAGTAGACATAATAGCAACAGACATACAAACTAAAGAATTACAAAAAC
AAATTACAAAAATTCAAAATTTTCGGGTTTATTACAGGGACAGCAGAGATCCAGTTTGGGTCGAGGATTC
GTGAGGCTCCGGTGCCCGTCAGTGGGCAGAGCGCACATCGCCCACAGTCCCCGAGAAGTTGGGGGGAGGG
GTCGGCAATTGAACCGGTGCCTAGAGAAGGTGGCGCGGGGTAAACTGGGAAAGTGATGTCGTGTACTGGC
TCCGCCTTTTTCCCGAGGGTGGGGGAGAACCGTATATAAGTGCAGTAGTCGCCGTGAACGTTCTTTTTCG
CAACGGGTTTGCCGCCAGAACACAGGTAAGTGCCGTGTGTGGTTCCCGCGGGCCTGGCCTCTTTACGGGT
TATGGCCCTTGCGTGCCTTGAATTACTTCCACCTGGCTGCAGTACGTGATTCTTGATCCCGAGCTTCGGG
TTGGAAGTGGGTGGGAGAGTTCGAGGCCTTGCGCTTAAGGAGCCCCTTCGCCTCGTGCTTGAGTTGAGGC
CTGGCCTGGGCGCTGGGGCCGCCGCGTGCGAATCTGGTGGCACCTTCGCGCCTGTCTCGCTGCTTTCGAT
AAGTCTCTAGCCATTTAAAATTTTTGATGACCTGCTGCGACGCTTTTTTTCTGGCAAGATAGTCTTGTAA
ATGCGGGCCAAGATCTGCACACTGGTATTTCGGTTTTTGGGGCCGCGGGCGGCGACGGGGCCCGTGCGTC
CCAGCGCACATGTTCGGCGAGGCGGGGCCTGCGAGCGCGGCCACCGAGAATCGGACGGGGGTAGTCTCAA
GCTGGCCGGCCTGCTCTGGTGCCTGGCCTCGCGCCGCCGTGTATCGCCCCGCCCTGGGCGGCAAGGCTGG
CCCGGTCGGCACCAGTTGCGTGAGCGGAAAGATGGCCGCTTCCCGGCCCTGCTGCAGGGAGCTCAAAATG
GAGGACGCGGCGCTCGGGAGAGCGGGCGGGTGAGTCACCCACACAAAGGAAAAGGGCCTTTCCGTCCTCA
GCCGTCGCTTCATGTGACTCCACGGAGTACCGGGCGCCGTCCAGGCACCTCGATTAGTTCTCGAGCTTTT
GGAGTACGTCGTCTTTAGGTTGGGGGGAGGGGTTTTATGCGATGGAGTTTCCCCACACTGAGTGGGTGGA
GACTGAAGTTAGGCCAGCTTGGCACTTGATGTAATTCTCCTTGGAATTTGCCCTTTTTGAGTTTGGATCT
TGGTTCATTCTCAAGCCTCAGACAGTGGTTCAAAGTTTTTTTCTTCCATTTCAGGTGTCGTGAGCTAGCC
ACCATGGAACAAAAACTCATCTCAGAAGAGGATCTGATTGAACAAAAGCTCATCTCAGAGGAAGATCTGA
TGGAGCAGAAACTGATCAGCGAAGAGGACCTCATGTCCATGCTGCCCACCTTCGGCTTCACGCAGGAGCA
AGTGGCGTGCGTGTGCGAGGTGCTGCAGCAGGGCGGCAACATCGAGCGGCTGGGCCGCTTCCTGTGGTCG
CTGCCCGCCTGCGAGCACCTTCACAAGAATGAAAGCGTGCTCAAGGCCAAGGCCGTGGTGGCCTTCCACC
GCGGCAACTTCCGCGAGCTCTACAAGATCCTGGAGAGCCACCAGTTCTCGCCGCACAACCACGCCAAGCT
GCAGCAGCTGTGGCTCAAGGCACACTACATCGAGGCGGAGAAGCTGCGCGGCCGACCCCTGGGCGCCGTG
GGCAAATACCGCGTGCGCCGCAAATTCCCGCTGCCGCGCTCCATCTGGGACGGCGAGGAGACCAGCTACT
GCTTCAAGGAAAAGAGTCGCAGCGTGCTGCGCGAGTGGTACGCGCACAACCCCTACCCTTCACCCCGCGA
GAAGCGTGAGCTGGCGGAGGCCACGGGCCTCACCACCACACAGGTCAGCAACTGGTTCAAGAACCGGCGG
CAGCGCGACCGGGCGGCCGAGGCCAAGGAAAGGGAGAACAACGAGAACTCCAATTCTAACAGCCACAACC
CGCTGAATGGCAGCGGCAAGTCGGTGTTAGGCAGCTCGGAGGATGAGAAGACTCCATCGGGGACGCCAGA
CCACTCATCATCCAGCCCCGCACTGCTCCTCAGCCCGCCGCCCCCTGGGCTGCCGTCCCTGCACAGCCTG
GGCCACCCTCCGGGCCCCAGCGCAGTGCCAGTGCCGGTGCCAGGCGGAGGTGGAGCGGACCCACTGCAAC
ACCACCATGGCCTGCAGGACTCCATCCTCAACCCCATGTCAGCCAACCTCGTGGACCTGGGCTCCTAGGT
CGACGGATCCCCCGGGCTGCAGGAATTCGCGCCGGGTTTTGGCGCCTCCCGCGGGCGCCCCCCTCCTCAC
GGCGAGCGCTGCCACGTCAGACGAAGGGCGCAGCGAGCGTCCTGATCCTTCCGCCCGGACGCTCAGGACA
GCGGCCCGCTGCTCATAAGACTCGGCCTTAGAACCCCAGTATCAGCAGAAGGACATTTTAGGACGGGACT
TGGGTGACTCTAGGGCACTGGTTTTCTTTCCAGAGAGCGGAACAGGCGAGGAAAAGTAGTCCCTTCTCGG
CGATTCTGCGGAGGGATCTCCGTGGGGCGGTGAACGCCGATGATTATATAAGGACGCGCCGGGTGTGGCA
CAGCTAGTTCCGTCGCAGCCGGGATTTGGGTCGCGGTTCTTGTTTGTGGATCGCTGTGATCGTCACTTGG
TGAGTAGCGGGCTGCTGGGCTGGCCGGGGCTTTCGTGGCCGCCGGGCCGCTCGGTGGGACGGAAGCGTGT
GGAGAGACCGCCAAGGGCTGTAGTCTGGGTCCGCGAGCAAGGTTGCCCTGAACTGGGGGTTGGGGGGAGC
GCAGCAAAATGGCGGCTGTTCCCGAGTCTTGAATGGAAGACGCTTGTGAGGCGGGCTGTGAGGTCGTTGA
AACAAGGTGGGGGGCATGGTGGGCGGCAAGAACCCAAGGTCTTGAGGCCTTCGCTAATGCGGGAAAGCTC
TTATTCGGGTGAGATGGGCTGGGGCACCATCTGGGGACCCTGACGTGAAGTTTGTCACTGACTGGAGAAC
TCGGTTTGTCGTCTGTTGCGGGGGCGGCAGTTATGGCGGTGCCGTTGGGCAGTGCACCCGTACCTTTGGG
AGCGCGCGCCCTCGTCGTGTCGTGACGTCACCCGTTCTGTTGGCTTATAATGCAGGGTGGGGCCACCTGC
CGGTAGGTGTGCGGTAGGCTTTTCTCCGTCGCAGGACGCAGGGTTCGGGCCTAGGGTAGGCTCTCCTGAA
TCGACAGGCGCCGGACCTCTGGTGAGGGGAGGGATAAGTGAGGCGTCAGTTTCTTTGGTCGGTTTTATGT
ACCTATCTTCTTAAGTAGCTGAAGCTCCGGTTTTGAACTATGCGCTCGGGGTTGGCGAGTGTGTTTTGTG
AAGTTTTTTAGGCACCTTTTGAAATGTAATCATTTGGGTCAATATGTAATTTTCAGTGTTAGACTAGTAA
ATTGTCCGCTAAATTCTGGCCGTTTTTGGCTTTTTTGTTAGACCTCGAGATGGTGAGCAAGGGCGAGGAG
CTGTTCACCGGGGTGGTGCCCATCCTGGTCGAGCTGGACGGCGACGTAAACGGCCACAAGTTCAGCGTGT
CCGGCGAGGGCGAGGGCGATGCCACCTACGGCAAGCTGACCCTGAAGTTCATCTGCACCACCGGCAAGCT
GCCCGTGCCCTGGCCCACCCTCGTGACCACCCTGACCTACGGCGTGCAGTGCTTCAGCCGCTACCCCGAC
CACATGAAGCAGCACGACTTCTTCAAGTCCGCCATGCCCGAAGGCTACGTCCAGGAGCGCACCATCTTCT
TCAAGGACGACGGCAACTACAAGACCCGCGCCGAGGTGAAGTTCGAGGGCGACACCCTGGTGAACCGCAT
CGAGCTGAAGGGCATCGACTTCAAGGAGGACGGCAACATCCTGGGGCACAAGCTGGAGTACAACTACAAC
AGCCACAACGTCTATATCATGGCCGACAAGCAGAAGAACGGCATCAAGGTGAACTTCAAGATCCGCCACA
ACATCGAGGACGGCAGCGTGCAGCTCGCCGACCACTACCAGCAGAACACCCCCATCGGCGACGGCCCCGT
GCTGCTGCCCGACAACCACTACCTGAGCACCCAGTCCGCCCTGAGCAAAGACCCCAACGAGAAGCGCGAT
CACATGGTCCTGCTGGAGTTCGTGACCGCCGCCGGGATCACTCTCGGCATGGACGAGCTGTACAAGTAAG
GATATCGGTACCGCATGCGTTTAAACTCAACCTCTGGATTACAAAATTTGTGAAAGATTGACTGGTATTC
TTAACTATGTTGCTCCTTTTACGCTATGTGGATACGCTGCTTTAATGCCTTTGTATCATGCTATTGCTTC
CCGTATGGCTTTCATTTTCTCCTCCTTGTATAAATCCTGGTTGCTGTCTCTTTATGAGGAGTTGTGGCCC
GTTGTCAGGCAACGTGGCGTGGTGTGCACTGTGTTTGCTGACGCAACCCCCACTGGTTGGGGCATTGCCA
CCACCTGTCAGCTCCTTTCCGGGACTTTCGCTTTCCCCCTCCCTATTGCCACGGCGGAACTCATCGCCGC
CTGCCTTGCCCGCTGCTGGACAGGGGCTCGGCTGTTGGGCACTGACAATTCCGTGGTGTTGTCGGGGAAA
TCATCGTCCTTTCCTTGGCTGCTCGCCTGTGTTGCCACCTGGATTCTGCGCGGGACGTCCTTCTGCTACG
TCCCTTCGGCCCTCAATCCAGCGGACCTTCCTTCCCGCGGCCTGCTGCCGGCTCTGCGGCCTCTTCCGCG
TCTTCGCCTTCGCCCTCAGACGAGTCGGATCTCCCTTTGGGCCGCCTCCCCGCACTTTAAGACCAATGAC
TTACAAGGCAGCTGTAGATCTTAGCCACTTTTTAAAAGAAAAGGGGGGACTGGAAGGGCTAATTCACTCC
CAACGAAGACAAGATCTGCTTTTTGCTTGTACTGGGTCTCTCTGGTTAGACCAGATCTGAGCCTGGGAGC
TCTCTGGCTAACTAGGGAACCCACTGCTTAAGCCTCAATAAAGCTTGCCTTGAGTGCTTCAAGTAGTGTG
TGCCCGTCTGTTGTGTGACTCTGGTAACTAGAGATCCCTCAGACCCTTTTAGTCAGTGTGGAAAATCTCT
AGCAGTAGTAGTTCATGTCATCTTATTATTCAGTATTTATAACTTGCAAAGAAATGAATATCAGAGAGTG
AGAGGAACTTGTTTATTGCAGCTTATAATGGTTACAAATAAAGCAATAGCATCACAAATTTCACAAATAA
AGCATTTTTTTCACTGCATTCTAGTTGTGGTTTGTCCAAACTCATCAATGTATCTTATCATGTCTGGCTC
TAGCTATCCCGCCCCTAACTCCGCCCATCCCGCCCCTAACTCCGCCCAGTTCCGCCCATTCTCCGCCCCA
TGGCTGACTAATTTTTTTTATTTATGCAGAGGCCGAGGCCGCCTCGGCCTCTGAGCTATTCCAGAAGTAG
TGAGGAGGCTTTTTTGGAGGCCTAGGGACGTACCCAATTCGCCCTATAGTGAGTCGTATTACGCGCGCTC
ACTGGCCGTCGTTTTACAACGTCGTGACTGGGAAAACCCTGGCGTTACCCAACTTAATCGCCTTGCAGCA
CATCCCCCTTTCGCCAGCTGGCGTAATAGCGAAGAGGCCCGCACCGATCGCCCTTCCCAACAGTTGCGCA
GCCTGAATGGCGAATGGG
[124 nt withheld, positions 8279-8402]
C
[91 nt withheld, positions 8404-8494]
A
[49 nt withheld, positions 8496-8544]
CCTTTGACGTTGGAGTCCACGTTCTTT
[37 nt withheld, positions 8572-8608]
ACCCTATCTCGGTCTATTCTTTTGATTTATAAGGGATTTTGCCGATTTCGGCCTATTGGTTAAAAAATGA
GCTGATTTAACAAAAATTTAACGCGAATTTTAACAAAATATTAACGCTTACAATTTAGGTGGCACTTTTC
GGGGAAATGTGCGCGGAACCCCTATTTGTTTATTTTTCTAAATACATTCAAATATGTATCCGCTCATGAG
ACAATAACCCTGATAAATGCTTCAATAATATTGAAAAAGGAAGAGTATGAGTATTCAACATTTCCGTGTC
GCCCTTATTCCCTTTTTTGCGGCATTTTGCCTTCCTGTTTTTGCTCACCCAGAAACGCTGGTGAAAGTAA
AAGATGCTGAAGATCAGTTGGGTGCACGAGTGGGTTACATCGAACTGGATCTCAACAGCGGTAAGATCCT
TGAGAGTTTTCGCCCCGAAGAACGTTTTCCAATGATGAGCACTTTTAAAGTTCTGCTATGTGGCGCGGTA
TTATCCCGTATTGACGCCGGGCAAGAGCAACTCGGTCGCCGCATACACTATTCTCAGAATGACTTGGTTG
AGTACTCACCAGTCACAGAAAAGCATCTTACGGATGGCATGACAGTAAGAGAATTATGCAGTGCTGCCAT
AACCATGAGTGATAACACTGCGGCCAACTTACTTCTGACAACGATCGGAGGACCGAAGGAGCTAACCGCT
TTTTTGCACAACATGGGGGATCATGTAACTCGCCTTGATCGTTGGGAACCGGAGCTGAATGAAGCCATAC
CAAACGACGAGCGTGACACCACGATGCCTGTAGCAATGGCAACAACGTTGCGCAAACTATTAACTGGCGA
ACTACTTACTCTAGCTTCCCGGCAACAATTAATAGACTGGATGGAGGCGGATAAAGTTGCAGGACCACTT
CTGCGCTCGGCCCTTCCGGCTGGCTGGTTTATTGCTGATAAATCTGGAGCCGGTGAGCGTGGGTCTCGCG
GTATCATTGCAGCACTGGGGCCAGATGGTAAGCCCTCCCGTATCGTAGTTATCTACACGACGGGGAGTCA
GGCAACTATGGATGAACGAAATAGACAGATCGCTGAGATAGGTGCCTCACTGATTAAGCATTGGTAACTG
TCAGACCAAGTTTACTCATATATACTTTAGATTGATTTAAAACTTCATTTTTAATTTAAAAGGATCTAGG
TGAAGATCCTTTTTGATAATCTCATGACCAAAATCCCTTAACGTGAGTTTTCGTTCCACTGAGCGTCAGA
CCCCGTAGAAAAGATCAAAGGATCTTCTTGAGATCCTTTTTTTCTGCGCGTAATCTGCTGCTTGCAAACA
AAAAAACCACCGCTACCAGCGGTGGTTTGTTTGCCGGATCAAGAGCTACCAACTCTTTTTCCGAAGGTAA
CTGGCTTCAGCAGAGCGCAGATACCAAATACTGTTCTTCTAGTGTAGCCGTAGTTAGGCCACCACTTCAA
GAACTCTGTAGCACCGCCTACATACCTCGCTCTGCTAATCCTGTTACCAGTGGCTGCTGCCAGTGGCGAT
AAGTCGTGTCTTACCGGGTTGGACTCAAGACGATAGTTACCGGATAAGGCGCAGCGGTCGGGCTGAACGG
GGGGTTCGTGCACACAGCCCAGCTTGGAGCGAACGACCTACACCGAACTGAGATACCTACAGCGTGAGCT
ATGAGAAAGCGCCACGCTTCCCGAAGGGAGAAAGGCGGACAGGTATCCGGTAAGCGGCAGGGTCGGAACA
GGAGAGCGCACGAGGGAGCTTCCAGGGGGAAACGCCTGGTATCTTTATAGTCCTGTCGGGTTTCGCCACC
TCTGACTTGAGCGTCGATTTTTGTGATGCTCGTCAGGGGGGCGGAGCCTATGGAAAAACGCCAGCAACGC
GGCCTTTTTACGGTTCCTGGCCTTTTGCTGGCCTTTTGCTCACATGTTCTTTCCTGCGTTATCCCCTGAT
TCTGTGGATAACCGTATTACCGCCTTTGAGTGAGCTGATACCGCTCGCCGCAGCCGAACGACCGAGCGCA
GCGAGTCAGTGAGCGAGGAAGCGGAAGAGCGCCCAATACGCAAACCGCCTCTCCCCGCGCGTTGGCCGAT
TCATTAATGCAGCTGGCACG
Features (pLannotate 1.2.2; 29 found; start..end, strand, type, name):
     44..65      +  protein_bind   CAP binding site: CAP binding activates transcription in the presence of cAMP. E. coli catabolite activator protein
     80..110     +  promoter       lac promoter: promoter for the E. coli lac operon
    114..136     +  protein_bind   lac operator (fragment): The lac repressor binds to the lac operator to inhibit transcription in E. coli. This inhibition can be relieved by adding lactose or isopropyl-β-D-thiogalactopyranoside (IPTG). lac repressor encoded by lacI
    179..197     +  promoter       T3 promoter: promoter for bacteriophage T3 RNA polymerase
    298..677     +  enhancer       CMV enhancer: human cytomegalovirus immediate early enhancer
    678..881     +  promoter       CMV promoter: human cytomegalovirus (CMV) immediate early promoter
    896..1076    +  LTR            5' LTR (truncated): truncated 5' long terminal repeat (LTR) from HIV-1
   1123..1248    +  misc_feature   HIV-1 Ψ: packaging signal of human immunodeficiency virus type 1
   1232..1595    +  CDS            HIV-1 gag (fragment): gag protein from human immunodeficiency virus 1; gag
   1741..1974    +  misc_feature   RRE: The Rev response element (RRE) of HIV-1 allows for Rev-dependent mRNA export from the nucleus to the cytoplasm.
   2351..2451    +  CDS            Rev (fragment): human immunodeficiency virus 1 (HIV-1) Rev protein; rev; enhances nuclear export of unspliced and incompletely spliced viral mRNAs
   2496..2613    +  misc_feature   cPPT/CTS: central polypurine tract and central termination sequence of HIV-1
   2665..3843    +  promoter       EF-1α promoter: strong constitutive promoter for human elongation factor EF-1α
   3956..4825    +  CDS            SIX2: SIX2_HUMAN - Experimental evidence at protein level: Swiss-Prot protein existence level 1. Transcription factor that plays an important role in the development of several organs, including kidney, skull and stomach. During kidney development, maintains cap mesenchyme multipotent nephron progenitor cells in an undifferentiated state by opposing the inductive signals emanating from the ureteric bud and cooperates with WNT9B to promote renewing progenitor cells proliferation. Acts through its interaction with TCF7L2 and OSR1 in a canonical Wnt signaling independent manner preventing transcription
   4835..4859    +  misc_feature   MCS (fragment): pBluescript multiple cloning site
   4858..6063    +  promoter       UbC promoter: human ubiquitin C promoter
   6070..6789    +  CDS            EGFP: the original enhanced GFP (Yang et al., 1996) mammalian codon-optimized
   6817..7403    +  misc_feature   WPRE: woodchuck hepatitis virus posttranscriptional regulatory element
   7450..7469    +  misc_feature   cPPT/CTS (fragment): central polypurine tract and central termination sequence of HIV-1
   7471..7704    +  LTR            3' LTR (ΔU3): self-inactivating 3' long terminal repeat (LTR) from HIV-1
   7776..7897    +  polyA_signal   SV40 poly(A) signal: SV40 polyadenylation signal
   7937..8072    +  rep_origin     SV40 ori: SV40 origin of replication
   8093..8111    -  promoter       T7 promoter: promoter for bacteriophage T7 RNA polymerase
   8119..8274    +  CDS            lacZα (fragment): LacZα fragment of β-galactosidase; lacZ fragment
   8279..8707    +  rep_origin     f1 ori (sequence partly withheld): f1 bacteriophage origin of replication; arrow indicates direction of (+) strand synthesis
   8760..8864    +  promoter       AmpR promoter: bla
   8865..9725    +  CDS            AmpR: β-lactamase; bla; confers resistance to ampicillin, carbenicillin, and related antibiotics
   9896..10484   +  rep_origin     ori: high-copy-number ColE1/pMB1/pBR322/pUC origin of replication
  10667..31      +  CDS            lacI (fragment) (across the origin): lac repressor; lacI; The lac repressor binds to the lac operator to inhibit transcription in E. coli. This inhibition can be relieved by adding lactose or isopropyl-β-D-thiogalactopyranoside (IPTG).
