[The description below was written by a language model from this plasmid's Addgene catalogue record and pLannotate feature annotations shown in this document.]
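Description:
pTJK477 is a lentiviral transfer plasmid built on the pWCC43 backbone for expressing human SIX2 carrying an N-terminal 3xMYC tag, together with a separate GFP reporter. It is propagated in E. coli using a high-copy ColE1/pUC-type origin and ampicillin selection through the bla gene. The backbone also retains an f1 origin, an SV40 origin, T3 and T7 promoters, and remnants of lac/lacZα sequences typical of a pBluescript-derived cloning vector.

The viral portion has a third-generation, self-inactivating layout. A CMV enhancer/promoter replaces the U3 region upstream of a truncated HIV-1 5' LTR, driving genomic RNA production in packaging cells. It is followed by the Ψ packaging signal with a gag fragment, the Rev response element for nuclear export of the unspliced genome, and a cPPT/CTS that aids nuclear import of the reverse-transcribed genome. The ΔU3 3' LTR inactivates LTR promoter activity after integration, so expression depends on the internal promoters.

Two independent cassettes sit between these elements. The EF-1α promoter lies upstream of the SIX2 coding sequence, which was inserted by restriction cloning between NheI and SalI sites. The 3xMYC tag is recorded in the catalogue but is not separately annotated in the feature table; a gap between the promoter and the SIX2 annotation could accommodate it. Downstream, the human ubiquitin C promoter drives EGFP, and a WPRE enhances transcript expression.

The design allows stable delivery of epitope-tagged SIX2, a homeodomain transcription factor involved in organ development and nephron progenitor maintenance. GFP marks transduced cells, and the MYC epitope permits antibody detection of the protein.
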