Addgene plasmid #138005: pTJK477
Purpose: 3xMYC-SIX2 expression. Vector also expresses GFP under control of hUBC promoter
Depositing lab: Tami Kingsbury. Depositing organization: University of Maryland, Baltimore.
Backbone
  Vector backbone: pWCC43
  Vector type: Lentiviral
Growth in bacteria
  Bacterial resistance: Ampicillin, 100 μg/mL
  Growth temperature: 37°C
  Growth strain: NEB Stable ; Stellar Cells
  Copy number: Unknown
Gene/Insert
  Gene/Insert name: 3xMYC tagged SIX2
  Species: H. sapiens (human)
  Mutation: None
  Entrez Gene: SIX2
  Tag / fusion protein: 3xMYC (N terminal on insert)
  Cloning method: Restriction Enzyme; 5′ cloning site Nhe1 (unknown if destroyed); 3′ cloning site Sal1 (unknown if destroyed)
  Sequencing primers: 5′ TTCATTCTCAAGCCTCAGAC; 3′ GGACGCTCGCTGCGCCCTTCG
Terms and licenses: Academic/Nonprofit Terms; Industry Terms: Not Available to Industry
How to cite: pTJK477 was a gift from Tami Kingsbury (Addgene plasmid # 138005 ; http://n2t.net/addgene:138005 ; RRID:Addgene_138005)
