>Addgene plasmid #138005 | pTJK477 | depositor partial sequence | sequence record 266489 | 3xMYC-SIX2
ATGGAACAAAAACTCATCTCAGAAGAGGATCTGATTGAACAAAAGCTCATCTCAGAGGAAGATCTGATGG
AGCAGAAACTGATCAGCGAAGAGGACCTCATGTCCATGCTGCCCACCTTCGGCTTCACGCAGGAGCAAGT
GGCGTGCGTGTGCGAGGTGCTGCAGCAGGGCGGCAACATCGAGCGGCTGGGCCGCTTCCTGTGGTCGCTG
CCCGCCTGCGAGCACCTTCACAAGAATGAAAGCGTGCTCAAGGCCAAGGCCGTGGTGGCCTTCCACCGCG
GCAACTTCCGCGAGCTCTACAAGATCCTGGAGAGCCACCAGTTCTCGCCGCACAACCACGCCAAGCTGCA
GCAGCTGTGGCTCAAGGCACACTACATCGAGGCGGAGAAGCTGCGCGGCCGACCCCTGGGCGCCGTGGGC
AAATACCGCGTGCGCCGCAAATTCCCGCTGCCGCGCTCCATCTGGGACGGCGAGGAGACCAGCTACTGCT
TCAAGGAAAAGAGTCGCAGCGTGCTGCGCGAGTGGTACGCGCACAACCCCTACCCTTCACCCCGCGAGAA
GCGTGAGCTGGCGGAGGCCACGGGCCTCACCACCACACAGGTCAGCAACTGGTTCAAGAACCGGCGGCAG
CGCGACCGGGCGGCCGAGGCCAAGGAAAGGGAGAACAACGAGAACTCCAATTCTAACAGCCACAACCCGC
TGAATGGCAGCGGCAAGTCGGTGTTAGGCAGCTCGGAGGATGAGAAGACTCCATCGGGGACGCCAGACCA
CTCATCATCCAGCCCCGCACTGCTCCTCAGCCCGCCGCCCCCTGGGCTGCCGTCCCTGCACAGCCTGGGC
CACCCTCCGGGCCCCAGCGCAGTGCCAGTGCCGGTGCCAGGCGGAGGTGGAGCGGACCCACTGCAACACC
ACCATGGCCTGCAGGACTCCATCCTCAACCCCATGTCAGCCAACCTCGTGGACCTGGGCTCCTAG
